Addgene plasmid #190063: pGTM_YR375_SUMO_Protease_001
Purpose: Expresses the yeast Ulp1 Sumo protease in active form as a TEV protease-cleavable MBP fusion
Depositing lab: Gaetano Montelione. Depositing organization: Rensselaer Polytechnic Institute. Publication: Protocol for production and purification of SARS-CoV-2 3CL(pro). Mazzei L, Greene-Cramer R, Bafna K, Jovanovic A, De Falco A, Acton TB, Royer CA, Ciurli S, Montelione GT. STAR Protoc. 2023 May 5;4(2):102326. doi: 10.1016/j.xpro.2023.102326. PubMed 37235475.
Backbone
  Vector backbone: pET15_8HMbpTEV_NESG
  Backbone manufacturer: Novagen/Northeast Structural Genomics Consortium
  Backbone size w/o insert (bp): 6868
  Total vector size (bp): 7912
  Modifications to backbone: This vector contains an N-terminal 8X-His tag fused in frame with the Maltose Binding Protein (MBP) Solubility Enhancing Tag (SET). The passenger protein (Ulp1 residues 347 - 621) can be cleaved from the MBP tag by Tobacco Etch Virus Protease (TEV).
  Vector type: Bacterial Expression
Growth in bacteria
  Bacterial resistance: Ampicillin, 100 μg/mL
  Growth temperature: 37°C
  Growth strain: DH5alpha
  Copy number: Low Copy
Gene/Insert
  Gene/Insert name: ULP1_YEAST (alt name: Sumo Protease)
  Species: S. cerevisiae (budding yeast)
  Insert size (bp): 1044
  Mutation: Construct contains residues 347 – 621
  GenBank ID: NP_015305 NP_015305
  Entrez Gene: ULP1 (a.k.a. YPL020C, NIB1)
  Promoter: T7 lac
  Tag / fusion protein: 8X His-MBP (Maltose Binding Protein) (N terminal on backbone)
  Cloning method: Ligation Independent Cloning
  Sequencing primers: 5′ attaacggcgacggtgccgggc; 3′ T7 Reverse
Terms and licenses: Academic/Nonprofit Terms; Industry Terms
How to cite: pGTM_YR375_SUMO_Protease_001 was a gift from Gaetano Montelione (Addgene plasmid # 190063 ; http://n2t.net/addgene:190063 ; RRID:Addgene_190063)
