[The description below was written by a language model from this plasmid's Addgene catalogue record and pLannotate feature annotations shown in this document.]
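Description:
pGTM_YR375_SUMO_Protease_001 is a bacterial expression plasmid built on pET15_8HMbpTEV_NESG, a pET15-derived backbone modified for structural genomics work. It replicates in E. coli from a ColE1/pBR322-type origin. The backbone retains the bom region and the rop gene, which is consistent with the low copy number listed in the record. Selection is by ampicillin through the bla (AmpR) cassette. Several short tetracycline-resistance fragments also appear in the annotation; these are non-functional remnants of the pBR322 lineage.

The expression unit is a T7 promoter followed by a lac operator and the T7 gene 10 ribosome binding site, with a plasmid-borne lacI gene supplying repressor. Transcription therefore requires T7 RNA polymerase in the host and is induced with IPTG. It ends at the T7 terminator. The open reading frame encodes an N-terminal 8X-His tag (listed in the catalogue but not separately annotated), a signal-sequence-free maltose binding protein that stays cytosolic and acts as a solubility enhancer, a TEV protease recognition site, and then the catalytic portion of Saccharomyces cerevisiae Ulp1 (residues 347–621), inserted by ligation-independent cloning. A short annotation hit to a T7 gene 10B-derived sequence lies between the Ulp1 fragment and the terminator.

The plasmid is used to produce active SUMO protease, which can be purified through the His tag and optionally released from MBP with TEV protease. The associated publication concerns production and purification of the SARS-CoV-2 3CL protease. The catalogue gives a total size of 7,912 bp, whereas the sequenced record behind the feature table is 7,650 nt. The listed insert size of 1,044 bp likewise exceeds the annotated Ulp1 fragment of about 830 bp.
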