Features (pLannotate 1.2.2; 20 found; start..end, strand, type, name):
    307..895     +  rep_origin     ori: high-copy-number ColE1/pMB1/pBR322/pUC origin of replication
   1081..1220    -  misc_feature   bom: basis of mobility region from pBR322
   1322..1513    -  CDS            rop: Rop protein, which maintains plasmids at low copy number; rop
   1530..1910    +  CDS            YPB1_ECOLX: Protein predicted: Swiss-Prot protein existence level 4. From Escherichia coli.
   2152..2776    -  CDS            TcR (fragment): tetracycline efflux protein; tet; confers resistance to tetracycline
   2791..2812    -  protein_bind   CAP binding site: CAP binding activates transcription in the presence of cAMP. E. coli catabolite activator protein
   2825..3906    -  CDS            lacI: lac repressor; lacI; The lac repressor binds to the lac operator to inhibit transcription in E. coli. This inhibition can be relieved by adding lactose or isopropyl-β-D-thiogalactopyranoside (IPTG).
   3907..3984    -  promoter       lacI promoter: lacI
   3992..4271    -  CDS            TcR (fragment): tetracycline efflux protein; tet; confers resistance to tetracycline
   4293..4311    +  promoter       T7 promoter: promoter for bacteriophage T7 RNA polymerase
   4312..4336    +  protein_bind   lac operator: The lac repressor binds to the lac operator to inhibit transcription in E. coli. This inhibition can be relieved by adding lactose or isopropyl-β-D-thiogalactopyranoside (IPTG). lac repressor encoded by lacI
   4351..4373    +  RBS            RBS: efficient ribosome binding site from bacteriophage T7 gene 10 (Olins and Rangwala, 1989)
   4416..5513    +  CDS            MBP: maltose binding protein from E. coli; malE (mutated); This version of the gene does not encode a signal sequence, so MBP will remain in the cytosol.
   5562..5579    +  CDS            TEV site (fragment): tobacco etch virus (TEV) protease recognition and cleavage site
   5586..6413    +  CDS            ULP1 (fragment): ULP1_YEAST - Experimental evidence at protein level: Swiss-Prot protein existence level 1. Protease that catalyzes two essential functions in the SUMO pathway: processing of full-length SMT3 to its mature form and deconjugation of SMT3 from targeted proteins. Has an essential role in the G2/M phase of the cell cycle. From Saccharomyces cerevisiae (strain ATCC 204508 / S288c) (Baker's yeast).
   6428..6477    +  CDS            SET1 (fragment): solubility-enhancement tag derived from T7 phage gene 10B
   6485..6532    +  terminator     T7 terminator: transcription terminator for bacteriophage T7 RNA polymerase
   6555..6659    -  CDS            TcR (fragment): tetracycline efflux protein; tet; confers resistance to tetracycline
   6821..6925    +  promoter       AmpR promoter: bla
   6926..136     +  CDS            AmpR (across the origin): β-lactamase; bla; confers resistance to ampicillin, carbenicillin, and related antibiotics
>Addgene plasmid #190063 | pGTM_YR375_SUMO_Protease_001 | addgene full sequence | sequence record 370664 | Addgene NGS Result
TATCATTGCAGCACTGGGGCCAGATGGTAAGCCCTCCCGTATCGTAGTTATCTACACGACGGGGAGTCAG
GCAACTATGGATGAACGAAATAGACAGATCGCTGAGATAGGTGCCTCACTGATTAAGCATTGGTAACTGT
CAGACCAAGTTTACTCATATATACTTTAGATTGATTTAAAACTTCATTTTTAATTTAAAAGGATCTAGGT
GAAGATCCTTTTTGATAATCTCATGACCAAAATCCCTTAACGTGAGTTTTCGTTCCACTGAGCGTCAGAC
CCCGTAGAAAAGATCAAAGGATCTTCTTGAGATCCTTTTTTTCTGCGCGTAATCTGCTGCTTGCAAACAA
AAAAACCACCGCTACCAGCGGTGGTTTGTTTGCCGGATCAAGAGCTACCAACTCTTTTTCCGAAGGTAAC
TGGCTTCAGCAGAGCGCAGATACCAAATACTGTCCTTCTAGTGTAGCCGTAGTTAGGCCACCACTTCAAG
AACTCTGTAGCACCGCCTACATACCTCGCTCTGCTAATCCTGTTACCAGTGGCTGCTGCCAGTGGCGATA
AGTCGTGTCTTACCGGGTTGGACTCAAGACGATAGTTACCGGATAAGGCGCAGCGGTCGGGCTGAACGGG
GGGTTCGTGCACACAGCCCAGCTTGGAGCGAACGACCTACACCGAACTGAGATACCTACAGCGTGAGCTA
TGAGAAAGCGCCACGCTTCCCGAAGGGAGAAAGGCGGACAGGTATCCGGTAAGCGGCAGGGTCGGAACAG
GAGAGCGCACGAGGGAGCTTCCAGGGGGAAACGCCTGGTATCTTTATAGTCCTGTCGGGTTTCGCCACCT
CTGACTTGAGCGTCGATTTTTGTGATGCTCGTCAGGGGGGCGGAGCCTATGGAAAAACGCCAGCAACGCG
GCCTTTTTACGGTTCCTGGCCTTTTGCTGGCCTTTTGCTCACATGTTCTTTCCTGCGTTATCCCCTGATT
CTGTGGATAACCGTATTACCGCCTTTGAGTGAGCTGATACCGCTCGCCGCAGCCGAACGACCGAGCGCAG
CGAGTCAGTGAGCGAGGAAGCGGAAGAGCGCCTGATGCGGTATTTTCTCCTTACGCATCTGTGCGGTATT
TCACACCGCAATGGTGCACTCTCAGTACAATCTGCTCTGATGCCGCATAGTTAAGCCAGTATACACTCCG
CTATCGCTACGTGACTGGGTCATGGCTGCGCCCCGACACCCGCCAACACCCGCTGACGCGCCCTGACGGG
CTTGTCTGCTCCCGGCATCCGCTTACAGACAAGCTGTGACCGTCTCCGGGAGCTGCATGTGTCAGAGGTT
TTCACCGTCATCACCGAAACGCGCGAGGCAGCTGCGGTAAAGCTCATCAGCGTGGTCGTGAAGCGATTCA
CAGATGTCTGCCTGTTCATCCGCGTCCAGCTCGTTGAGTTTCTCCAGAAGCGTTAATGTCTGGCTTCTGA
TAAAGCGGGCCATGTTAAGGGCGGTTTTTTCCTGTTTGGTCACTGATGCCTCCGTGTAAGGGGGATTTCT
GTTCATGGGGGTAATGATACCGATGAAACGAGAGAGGATGCTCACGATACGGGTTACTGATGATGAACAT
GCCCGGTTACTGGAACGTTGTGAGGGTAAACAACTGGCGGTATGGATGCGGCGGGACCAGAGAAAAATCA
CTCAGGGTCAATGCCAGCGCTTCGTTAATACAGATGTAGGTGTTCCACAGGGTAGCCAGCAGCATCCTGC
GATGCAGATCCGGAACATAATGGTGCAGGGCGCTGACTTCCGCGTTTCCAGACTTTACGAAACACGGAAA
CCGAAGACCATTCATGTTGTTGCTCAGGTCGCAGACGTTTTGCAGCAGCAGTCGCTTCACGTTCGCTCGC
GTATCGGTGATTCATTCTGCTAACCAGTAAGGCAACCCCGCCAGCCTAGCCGGGTCCTCAACGACAGGAG
CACGATCATGCGCACCCGTGGCCAGGACCCAACGCTGCCCGAGATGCGCCGCGTGCGGCTGCTGGAGATG
GCGGACGCGATGGATATGTTCTGCCAAGGGTTGGTTTGCGCATTCACAGTTCTCCGCAAGAATTGATTGG
CTCCAATTCTTGGAGTGGTGAATCCGTTAGCGAGGTGCCGCCGGCTTCCATTCAGGTCGAGGTGGCCCGG
CTCCATGCACCGCGACGCAACGCGGGGAGGCAGACAAGGTATAGGGCGGCGCCTACAATCCATGCCAACC
CGTTCCATGTGCTCGCCGAGGCGGCATAAATCGCCGTGACGATCAGCGGTCCAATGATCGAAGTTAGGCT
GGTAAGAGCCGCGAGCGATCCTTGAAGCTGTCCCTGATGGTCGTCATCTACCTGCCTGGACAGCATGGCC
TGCAACGCGGGCATCCCGATGCCGCCGGAAGCGAGAAGAATCATAATGGGGAAGGCCATCCAGCCTCGCG
TCGCGAACGCCAGCAAGACGTAGCCCAGCGCGTCGGCCGCCATGCCGGCGATAATGGCCTGCTTCTCGCC
GAAACGTTTGGTGGCGGGACCAGTGACGAAGGCTTGAGCGAGGGCGTGCAAGATTCCGAATACCGCAAGC
GACAGGCCGATCATCGTCGCGCTCCAGCGAAAGCGGTCCTCGCCGAAAATGACCCAGAGCGCTGCCGGCA
CCTGTCCTACGAGTTGCATGATAAAGAAGACAGTCATAAGTGCGGCGACGATAGTCATGCCCCGCGCCCA
CCGGAAGGAGCTGACTGGGTTGAAGGCTCTCAAGGGCATCGGTCGAGATCCCGGTGCCTAATGAGTGAGC
TAACTTACATTAATTGCGTTGCGCTCACTGCCCGCTTTCCAGTCGGGAAACTGTCGTGCCAGCTGCATTA
ATGAATCGGCCAACGCGCGGGGAGAGGCGGTTTGCGTATTGGGCGCCAGGGTGGTTTTTCTTTTCACCAG
TGAGACGGGCAACAGCTGATTGCCCTTCACCGCCTGGCCCTGAGAGAGTTGCAGCAAGCGGTCCACGCTG
GTTTGCCCCAGCAGGCGAAAATCCTGTTTGATGGTGGTTAACGGCGGGATATAACATGAGCTGTCTTCGG
TATCGTCGTATCCCACTACCGAGATATCCGCACCAACGCGCAGCCCGGACTCGGTAATGGCGCGCATTGC
GCCCAGCGCCATCTGATCGTTGGCAACCAGCATCGCAGTGGGAACGATGCCCTCATTCAGCATTTGCATG
GTTTGTTGAAAACCGGACATGGCACTCCAGTCGCCTTCCCGTTCCGCTATCGGCTGAATTTGATTGCGAG
TGAGATATTTATGCCAGCCAGCCAGACGCAGACGCGCCGAGACAGAACTTAATGGGCCCGCTAACAGCGC
GATTTGCTGGTGACCCAATGCGACCAGATGCTCCACGCCCAGTCGCGTACCGTCTTCATGGGAGAAAATA
ATACTGTTGATGGGTGTCTGGTCAGAGACATCAAGAAATAACGCCGGAACATTAGTGCAGGCAGCTTCCA
CAGCAATGGCATCCTGGTCATCCAGCGGATAGTTAATGATCAGCCCACTGACGCGTTGCGCGAGAAGATT
GTGCACCGCCGCTTTACAGGCTTCGACGCCGCTTCGTTCTACCATCGACACCACCACGCTGGCACCCAGT
TGATCGGCGCGAGATTTAATCGCCGCGACAATTTGCGACGGCGCGTGCAGGGCCAGACTGGAGGTGGCAA
CGCCAATCAGCAACGACTGTTTGCCCGCCAGTTGTTGTGCCACGCGGTTGGGAATGTAATTCAGCTCCGC
CATCGCCGCTTCCACTTTTTCCCGCGTTTTCGCAGAAACGTGGCTGGCCTGGTTCACCACGCGGGAAACG
GTCTGATAAGAGACACCGGCATACTCTGCGACATCGTATAACGTTACTGGTTTCACATTCACCACCCTGA
ATTGACTCTCTTCCGGGCGCTATCATGCCATACCGCGAAAGGTTTTGCGCCATTCGATGGTGTCCGGGAT
CTCGACGCTCTCCCTTATGCGACTCCTGCATTAGGAAGCAGCCCAGTAGTAGGTTGAGGCCGTTGAGCAC
CGCCGCCGCAAGGAATGGTGCATGCAAGGAGATGGCGCCCAACAGTCCCCCGGCCACGGGGCCTGCCACC
ATACCCACGCCGAAACAAGCGCTCATGAGCCCGAAGTGGCGAGCCCGATCTTCCCCATCGGTGATGTCGG
CGATATAGGCGCCAGCAACCGCACCTGTGGCGCCGGTGATGCCGGCCACGATGCGTCCGGCGTAGAGGAT
CGAGATCTCGATCCCGCGAAATTAATACGACTCACTATAGGGGAATTGTGAGCGGATAACAATTCCCCTC
TAGAAATAATTTTGTTTAACTTTAAGAAGGAGATATACCATGGGACATCACCATCATCACCATCACCATG
CATCCAAAATCGAAGAAGGTAAACTGGTAATCTGGATTAACGGCGATAAAGGCTATAACGGTCTCGCTGA
AGTCGGTAAGAAATTCGAGAAAGATACCGGAATTAAAGTCACCGTTGAGCATCCGGATAAACTGGAAGAG
AAATTCCCACAGGTTGCGGCAACTGGCGATGGCCCTGACATTATCTTCTGGGCACACGACCGCTTTGGTG
GCTACGCTCAATCTGGCCTGTTGGCTGAAATCACCCCGGACAAAGCGTTCCAGGACAAGCTGTATCCGTT
TACCTGGGATGCCGTACGTTACAACGGCAAGCTGATTGCTTACCCGATCGCTGTTGAAGCGTTATCGCTG
ATTTATAACAAAGATCTGCTGCCGAACCCGCCAAAAACCTGGGAAGAGATCCCGGCGCTGGATAAAGAAC
TGAAAGCGAAAGGTAAGAGCGCGCTGATGTTCAACCTGCAAGAACCGTACTTCACCTGGCCGCTGATTGC
TGCTGACGGGGGTTATGCGTTCAAGTATGAAAACGGCAAGTACGACATTAAAGACGTGGGCGTGGATAAC
GCTGGCGCGAAAGCGGGTCTGACCTTCCTGGTTGACCTGATTAAAAACAAACACATGAATGCAGACACCG
ATTACTCCATCGCAGAAGCTGCCTTTAATAAAGGCGAAACAGCGATGACCATCAACGGCCCGTGGGCATG
GTCCAACATCGACACCAGCAAAGTGAATTATGGTGTAACGGTACTGCCGACCTTCAAGGGTCAACCATCC
AAACCGTTCGTTGGCGTGCTGAGCGCAGGTATTAACGCCGCCAGTCCGAACAAAGAGCTGGCAAAAGAGT
TCCTCGAAAACTATCTGCTGACTGATGAAGGTCTGGAAGCGGTTAATAAAGACAAACCGCTGGGTGCCGT
AGCGCTGAAGTCTTACGAGGAAGAGTTGGCGAAAGATCCACGTATTGCCGCCACTATGGAAAACGCCCAG
AAAGGTGAAATCATGCCGAACATCCCGCAGATGTCCGCTTTCTGGTATGCCGTGCGTACTGCGGTGATCA
ACGCCGCCAGCGGTCGTCAGACTGTCGATGAAGCCCTGAAAGACGCGCAGACTTTAATTAACGGCGACGG
TGCCGGGCTGGAAGTTCTGTTCCAGGGGCCCGAAAACCTGTATTTTCAGAGCCATATGTCCTCCCTGGAA
CGCAAACACAAAGACTATCTGAACCAAAAACTGAAATTCGACCGCAGCATCCTGGAATTCGAAAAAGACT
TCAAACGTTACAACGAAATCCTGAACGAGCGTAAGAAAATTCAGGAAGATCTGAAAAAGAAAAAAGAACA
ACTGGCGAAGAAAAAACTGGTGCCGGAACTGAACGAAAAAGATGACGATCAGGTTCAAAAAGCGCTGGCC
AGCCGTGAAAATACCCAGCTGATGAACCGCGACAATATTGAAATCACCGTGCGTGATTTTAAAACGCTGG
CGCCGCGTCGCTGGCTGAACGATACCATTATCGAATTTTTCATGAAATACATCGAAAAATCTACCCCGAA
CACGGTCGCCTTCAATAGCTTTTTCTATACGAATCTGTCCGAACGCGGCTACCAGGGTGTGCGTCGCTGG
ATGAAGCGTAAGAAAACCCAAATCGACAAACTGGATAAAATCTTTACGCCGATCAACCTGAATCAGTCCC
ATTGGGCACTGGGCATTATCGACCTGAAAAAGAAAACCATTGGCTATGTTGATAGCCTGTCTAACGGTCC
GAATGCGATGTCATTTGCCATCCTGACCGATCTGCAGAAATACGTCATGGAAGAATCGAAACATACGATT
GGCGAAGACTTCGATCTGATCCACCTGGACTGCCCGCAGCAACCGAACGGCTATGATTGCGGTATTTACG
TTTGTATGAATACCCTGTATGGTAGCGCAGACGCTCCGCTGGACTTTGATTACAAAGATGCGATCCGCAT
GCGTCGCTTCATTGCACACCTGATCCTGACGGATGCTCTGAAATAACTCGAGATCCGGCTGCTAACAAAG
CCCGAAAGGAAGCTGAGTTGGCTGCTGCCACCGCTGAGCAATAACTAGCATAACCCCTTGGGGCCTCTAA
ACGGGTCTTGAGGGGTTTTTTGCTGAAAGGAGGAACTATATCCGGATATCCCGCAAGAGGCCCGGCAGTA
CCGGCATAACCAAGCCTATGCCTACAGCATCCAGGGTGACGGTGCCGAGGATGACGATGAGCGCATTGTT
AGATTTCATACACGGTGCCTGACTGCGTTAGCAATTTAACTGTGATAAACTACCGCATTAAAGCTAATTC
TTGAAGACGAAAGGGCCTCGTGATACGCCTATTTTTATAGGTTAATGTCATGATAATAATGGTTTCTTAG
ACGTCAGGTGGCACTTTTCGGGGAAATGTGCGCGGAACCCCTATTTGTTTATTTTTCTAAATACATTCAA
ATATGTATCCGCTCATGAGACAATAACCCTGATAAATGCTTCAATAATATTGAAAAAGGAAGAGTATGAG
TATTCAACATTTCCGTGTCGCCCTTATTCCCTTTTTTGCGGCATTTTGCCTTCCTGTTTTTGCTCACCCA
GAAACGCTGGTGAAAGTAAAAGATGCTGAAGATCAGTTGGGTGCACGAGTGGGTTACATCGAACTGGATC
TCAACAGCGGTAAGATCCTTGAGAGTTTTCGCCCCGAAGAACGTTTTCCAATGATGAGCACTTTTAAAGT
TCTGCTATGTGGCGCGGTATTATCCCGTGTTGACGCCGGGCAAGAGCAACTCGGTCGCCGCATACACTAT
TCTCAGAATGACTTGGTTGAGTACTCACCAGTCACAGAAAAGCATCTTACGGATGGCATGACAGTAAGAG
AATTATGCAGTGCTGCCATAACCATGAGTGATAACACTGCGGCCAACTTACTTCTGACAACGATCGGAGG
ACCGAAGGAGCTAACCGCTTTTTTGCACAACATGGGGGATCATGTAACTCGCCTTGATCGTTGGGAACCG
GAGCTGAATGAAGCCATACCAAACGACGAGCGTGACACCACGATGCCTGCAGCAATGGCAACAACGTTGC
GCAAACTATTAACTGGCGAACTACTTACTCTAGCTTCCCGGCAACAATTAATAGACTGGATGGAGGCGGA
TAAAGTTGCAGGACCACTTCTGCGCTCGGCCCTTCCGGCTGGCTGGTTTATTGCTGATAAATCTGGAGCC
GGTGAGCGTGGGTCTCGCGG
